Addgene plasmid #26986: MIG(F)-RelA
Depositing lab: Stephen Smale. Depositing organization: University of California, Los Angeles (UCLA). Publication: A c-Rel subdomain responsible for enhanced DNA-binding affinity and selective gene activation. Sanjabi S, Williams KJ, Saccani S, Zhou L, Hoffmann A, Ghosh G, Gerondakis S, Natoli G, Smale ST. Genes Dev. 2005 Sep 15. 19(18):2138-51. 10.1101/gad.1329805 PubMed 16166378.
Backbone
  Vector backbone: pMIG
  Backbone size w/o insert (bp): 6500
  Vector type: Mammalian Expression, Retroviral
Growth in bacteria
  Bacterial resistance: Ampicillin, 100 μg/mL
  Growth temperature: 37°C
  Growth strain: DH5alpha
  Copy number: Low Copy
Gene/Insert
  Gene/Insert name: RelA (alt name: p65)
  Species: M. musculus (mouse)
  Insert size (bp): 1650
  GenBank ID: NM_009045
  Entrez Gene: Rela (a.k.a. p65, p65 NF-kappa B, p65 NFkB)
  Tag / fusion protein: Flag (N terminal on insert)
  Cloning method: Restriction Enzyme; 5′ cloning site BglII (unknown if destroyed); 3′ cloning site EcoRI (unknown if destroyed)
  Sequencing primers: 5′ pLXSN-5
Terms and licenses: Academic/Nonprofit Terms; Industry Terms: Not Available to Industry
How to cite: MIG(F)-RelA was a gift from Stephen Smale (Addgene plasmid # 26986 ; http://n2t.net/addgene:26986 ; RRID:Addgene_26986)
