[The description below was written by a language model from this plasmid's Addgene catalogue record and pLannotate feature annotations shown in this document.]
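Description:
MIG(F)-RelA is a gammaretroviral expression vector built on the pMIG (MSCV-IRES-GFP) backbone, carrying mouse RelA (p65), a Rel-homology subunit of the NF-κB transcription factor family. The annotated full sequence is about 8.2 kb, consistent with a roughly 6.5 kb backbone plus a 1.65 kb insert. In bacteria the plasmid is maintained by a ColE1/pMB1-type origin and selected with ampicillin through the β-lactamase gene. The catalogue lists it as low copy, although the origin is annotated as the high-copy type. The short lacI, lacZα, rop, bom, TcR and env fragments in the backbone are non-functional remnants of earlier cloning steps.

The viral cassette is flanked by murine embryonic stem cell virus 5′ and 3′ LTRs. The 5′ LTR serves as the promoter in mammalian cells, and it is followed by the Ψ packaging signal and a truncated, start-codon-less gag segment that extends the packaging region and improves encapsidation of the genomic RNA. Downstream, the RelA coding sequence was cloned between BglII and EcoRI sites with an N-terminal FLAG epitope, which permits detection or immunoprecipitation of the exogenous protein. An EMCV IRES followed by EGFP lies on the same transcript, so transduced cells express FLAG-RelA and green fluorescence together and can be identified or sorted by GFP. No mammalian drug-selection marker is annotated.

Because the vector lacks functional gag, pol and env genes, these must be supplied in trans by a packaging system to produce replication-defective virus for stable transduction of dividing mammalian cells. The associated publication concerns differences in DNA-binding affinity and selective gene activation among Rel family proteins, which suggests the construct was used to express RelA for comparison with c-Rel.
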