Features (pLannotate 1.2.2; 21 found; start..end, strand, type, name):
      1..517     +  LTR            5' LTR: 5' long terminal repeat from murine embryonic stem cell virus
    581..922     +  misc_feature   MESV Ψ: packaging signal of murine embryonic stem cell virus
    989..1405    +  CDS            gag (truncated): truncated Moloney murine leukemia virus (MMLV) gag gene lacking the start codon
   1427..1447    +  CDS            FLAG (fragment): FLAG® epitope tag, followed by an enterokinase cleavage site
   1454..3097    +  CDS            Rela: TF65_MOUSE - Also known as Nfkb3. Experimental evidence at protein level: Swiss-Prot protein existence level 1. NF-kappa-B is a pleiotropic transcription factor present in almost all cell types and is the endpoint of a series of signal transduction events that are initiated by a vast array of stimuli related to many biological processes such as inflammation, immunity, differentiation, cell growth, tumorigenesis and apoptosis. NF-kappa-B is a homo- or heterodimeric complex formed by the Rel-like domain- containing proteins RELA/p65, RELB, NFKB1/p105, NFKB1/p50, REL and NFKB2/p52. The heterodime
   3210..3672    +  misc_feature   IRES: internal ribosome entry site (IRES) of the encephalomyocarditis virus (EMCV)
   3686..4405    +  CDS            EGFP: the original enhanced GFP (Yang et al., 1996) mammalian codon-optimized
   4483..4500    +  misc_feature   MCS (fragment): pUC18/19 multiple cloning site
   4555..5069    +  LTR            3' LTR: 3' long terminal repeat from murine embryonic stem cell virus
   5231..5247    -  protein_bind   lac operator: The lac repressor binds to the lac operator to inhibit transcription in E. coli. This inhibition can be relieved by adding lactose or isopropyl-β-D-thiogalactopyranoside (IPTG). lac repressor encoded by lacI
   5255..5285    -  promoter       lac promoter: promoter for the E. coli lac operon
   5300..5321    -  protein_bind   CAP binding site: CAP binding activates transcription in the presence of cAMP. E. coli catabolite activator protein
   5334..5426    -  CDS            lacI (fragment): lac repressor; lacI; The lac repressor binds to the lac operator to inhibit transcription in E. coli. This inhibition can be relieved by adding lactose or isopropyl-β-D-thiogalactopyranoside (IPTG).
   5609..6197    -  rep_origin     ori: high-copy-number ColE1/pMB1/pBR322/pUC origin of replication
   6368..7228    -  CDS            AmpR: β-lactamase; bla; confers resistance to ampicillin, carbenicillin, and related antibiotics
   7229..7333    -  promoter       AmpR promoter: bla
   7428..7463    +  CDS            rop (fragment): Rop protein, which maintains plasmids at low copy number; rop
   7565..7664    +  misc_feature   bom (fragment): basis of mobility region from pBR322
   7670..7819    -  CDS            lacZα (fragment): LacZα fragment of β-galactosidase; lacZ fragment
   7819..8020    -  CDS            TcR (fragment): tetracycline efflux protein; tet; confers resistance to tetracycline
   8021..8119    +  CDS            env (fragment): murine leukemia virus gPr80 envelope polyprotein precursor; env; proteolytically cleaved into gp70SU and p15TM subunits
>Addgene plasmid #26986 | MIG(F)-RelA | addgene full sequence | sequence record 329510 | Addgene NGS Result
AATGAAAGACCCCACCTGTAGGTTTGGCAAGCTAGCTTAAGTAACGCCATTTTGCAAGGCATGGAAAATA
CATAACTGAGAATAGAGAAGTTCAGATCAAGGTTAGGAACAGAGAGACAGCAGAATATGGGCCAAACAGG
ATATCTGTGGTAAGCAGTTCCTGCCCCGGCTCAGGGCCAAGAACAGATGGTCCCCAGATGCGGTCCCGCC
CTCAGCAGTTTCTAGAGAACCATCAGATGTTTCCAGGGTGCCCCAAGGACCTGAAATGACCCTGTGCCTT
ATTTGAACTAACCAATCAGTTCGCTTCTCGCTTCTGTTCGCGCGCTTCTGCTCCCCGAGCTCAATAAAAG
AGCCCACAACCCCTCACTCGGCGCGCCAGTCCTCCGATAGACTGCGTCGCCCGGGTACCCGTATTCCCAA
TAAAGCCTCTTGCTGTTTGCATCCGAATCGTGGACTCGCTGATCCTTGGGAGGGTCTCCTCAGATTGATT
GACTGCCCACCTCGGGGGTCTTTCATTTGGAGGTTCCACCGAGATTTGGAGACCCCTGCCCAGGGACCAC
CGACCCCCCCGCCGGGAGGTAAGCTGGCCAGCGGTCGTTTCGTGTCTGTCTCTGTCTTTGTGCGTGTTTG
TGCCGGCATCTAATGTTTGCGCCTGCGTCTGTACTAGTTAGCTAACTAGCTCTGTATCTGGCGGACCCGT
GGTGGAACTGACGAGTTCTGAACACCCGGCCGCAACCCTGGGAGACGTCCCAGGGACTTTGGGGGCCGTT
TTTGTGGCCCGACCTGAGGAAGGGAGTCGATGTGGAATCCGACCCCGTCAGGATATGTGGTTCTGGTAGG
AGACGAGAACCTAAAACAGTTCCCGCCTCCGTCTGAATTTTTGCTTTCGGTTTGGAACCGAAGCCGCGCG
TCTTGTCTGCTGCAGCGCTGCAGCATCGTTCTGTGTTGTCTCTGTCTGACTGTGTTTCTGTATTTGTCTG
AAAATTAGGGCCAGACTGTTACCACTCCCTTAAGTTTGACCTTAGGTCACTGGAAAGATGTCGAGCGGAT
CGCTCACAACCAGTCGGTAGATGTCAAGAAGAGACGTTGGGTTACCTTCTGCTCTGCAGAATGGCCAACC
TTTAACGTCGGATGGCCGCGAGACGGCACCTTTAACCGAGACCTCATCACCCAGGTTAAGATCAAGGTCT
TTTCACCTGGCCCGCATGGACACCCAGACCAGGTCCCCTACATCGTGACCTGGGAAGCCTTGGCTTTTGA
CCCCCCTCCCTGGGTCAAGCCCTTTGTACACCCTAAGCCTCCGCCTCCTCTTCCTCCATCCGCCCCGTCT
CTCCCCCTTGAACCTCCTCGTTCGACCCCGCCTCGATCCTCCCTTTATCCAGCCCTCACTCCTTCTCTAG
GCGCCGGAATTAGATCAGCCATGGACTACAAGGACGACGATGACAAGGGTACCGACGATCTGTTTCCCCT
CATCTTTCCCTCAGAGCCAGCCCAGGCTTCTGGGCCTTATGTGGAGATCATCGAACAGCCGAAGCAACGG
GGCATGCGATTCCGCTATAAATGCGAGGGGCGCTCAGCGGGCAGTATTCCTGGCGAGAGAAGCACAGATA
CCACCAAGACACACCCCACCATCAAGATCAATGGCTACACAGGACCAGGAACAGTTCGAATCTCCCTGGT
CACCAAGGATCCACCTCACCGGCCTCATCCACATGAACTTGTGGGGAAGGACTGCCGGGATGGCTACTAT
GAGGCTGACCTCTGCCCAGACCGCAGTATCCATAGCTTCCAGAACCTGGGGATCCAGTGTGTGAAGAAGC
GAGACCTGGAGCAAGCCATTAGCCAGCGAATCCAGACCAACAATAACCCCTTTCACGTTCCTATAGAGGA
GCAGCGCGGGGACTATGACTTGAATGCAGTGCGCCTCTGCTTCCAGGTGACAGTGCGGGACCCAGCAGGC
AGGCCCCTCCTCCTGACCCCTGTCCTCTCACATCCGATTTTTGATAACCGGGCCCCCAACACTGCCGAGC
TCAAGATCTGCCGAGTAAACCGGAACTCTGGGAGCTGCCTCGGTGGGGATGAGATCTTCTTGCTGTGCGA
CAAGGTGCAGAAAGAAGACATTGAGGTGTATTTCACGGGACCAGGCTGGGAGGCACGAGGCTCCTTTTCT
CAAGCTGATGTGCATCGGCAAGTGGCCATTGTGTTCCGGACTCCTCCGTACGCCGACCCCAGCCTCCAGG
CTCCTGTTCGAGTCTCCATGCAGCTACGGCGGCCTTCTGATCGCGAGCTCAGTGAGCCCATGGAGTTCCA
GTACTTGCCAGACACAGATGATCGCCACCGGATTGAAGAGAAGCGCAAAAGGACCTATGAGACCTTCAAG
AGTATCATGAAGAAGAGTCCTTTCAATGGACCAACTGAACCCCGGCCTCCAACCCGGCGTATTGCTGTGC
CTACCCGAAACTCAACTTCTGTCCCCAAGCCAGCCCCGCAGCCCTACACCTTCCCAGCATCCCTCAGCAC
CATCAACTTTGATGAGTTTTCCCCCATGCTGTTACCATCAGGGCAGATCTCAAACCAGGCCCTGGCCTTA
GCACCGTCCTCTGCCCCAGTCCTTGCCCAGACCATGGTCCCTTCCTCAGCCATGGTACCTCTGGCTCAGC
CCCCAGCTCCTGCCCCAGTTCTAACCCCGGGTCCTCCCCAGTCCCTGTCTGCACCTGTTCCAAAGAGCAC
CCAGGCTGGGGAAGGCACGCTGTCGGAAGCCCTGCTGCACCTGCAGTTTGATGCTGATGAAGACTTGGGG
GCCTTGCTTGGCAACAGCACAGACCCAGGAGTGTTCACAGACCTGGCATCTGTGGACAACTCAGAGTTTC
AGCAGCTCCTGAACCAGGGTGTGTCCATGTCTCACTCCACAGCTGAGCCCATGCTGATGGAGTACCCTGA
AGCTATAACTCGCCTGGTGACAGGGTCCCAGAGGCCCCCTGACCCAGCTCCCACACCCCTGGGGACCTCG
GGGCTTCCCAATGGTCTCTCCGGAGATGAAGACTTCTCCTCCATTGCGGACATGGACTTCTCTGCTCTTT
TGAGTCAGATCAGCTCCTAAGAATTCCGCCCCCCCCCCCTAACGTTACTGGCCGAAGCCGCTTGGAATAA
GGCCGGTGTGCGTTTGTCTATATGTTATTTTCCACCATATTGCCGTCTTTTGGCAATGTGAGGGCCCGGA
AACCTGGCCCTGTCTTCTTGACGAGCATTCCTAGGGGTCTTTCCCCTCTCGCCAAAGGAATGCAAGGTCT
GTTGAATGTCGTGAAGGAAGCAGTTCCTCTGGAAGCTTCTTGAAGACAAACAACGTCTGTAGCGACCCTT
TGCAGGCAGCGGAACCCCCCACCTGGCGACAGGTGCCTCTGCGGCCAAAAGCCACGTGTATAAGATACAC
CTGCAAAGGCGGCACAACCCCAGTGCCACGTTGTGAGTTGGATAGTTGTGGAAAGAGTCAAATGGCTCTC
CTCAAGCGTATTCAACAAGGGGCTGAAGGATGCCCAGAAGGTACCCCATTGTATGGGATCTGATCTGGGG
CCTCGGTGCACATGCTTTACATGTGTTTAGTCGAGGTTAAAAAAACGTCTAGGCCCCCCGAACCACGGGG
ACGTGGTTTTCCTTTGAAAAACACGATGATAATATGGCCACAACCATGGTGAGCAAGGGCGAGGAGCTGT
TCACCGGGGTGGTGCCCATCCTGGTCGAGCTGGACGGCGACGTAAACGGCCACAAGTTCAGCGTGTCTGG
CGAGGGCGAGGGCGATGCCACCTACGGCAAGCTGACCCTGAAGTTCATCTGCACCACCGGCAAGCTGCCC
GTGCCCTGGCCCACCCTCGTGACCACCCTGACCTACGGCGTGCAGTGCTTCAGCCGCTACCCCGACCACA
TGAAGCAGCACGACTTCTTCAAGTCCGCCATGCCCGAAGGCTACGTCCAGGAGCGCACCATCTTCTTCAA
GGACGACGGCAACTACAAGACCCGCGCCGAGGTGAAGTTCGAGGGCGACACCCTGGTGAACCGCATCGAG
CTGAAGGGCATCGACTTCAAGGAGGACGGCAACATCCTGGGGCACAAGCTGGAGTACAACTACAACAGCC
ACAACGTCTATATCATGGCCGACAAGCAGAAGAACGGCATCAAGGCGAACTTCAAGATCCGCCACAACAT
CGAGGACGGCAGCGTGCAGCTCGCCGACCACTACCAGCAGAACACCCCCATCGGCGACGGCCCCGTGCTG
CTGCCCGACAACCACTACCTGAGCACCCAGTCCGCCCTGAGCAAAGACCCCAACGAGAAGCGCGATCACA
TGGTCCTGCTGGAGTTCGTGACCGCCGCCGGGATCACTCTCGGCATGGACGAGCTGTACAAGTAATGAAT
TAATTAAGAATTATCACCGCTTCTATTCAGCCAGTAAGGCCTGTCTTTAATGGCCTCCGGCATGAGACAC
TTTCTAGAGTCGACCTGCAGCCAAGCTTATCGATAAAATAAAAGATTTTATTTAGTCTCCAGAAAAAGGG
GGGAATGAAAGACCCCACCTGTAGGTTTGGCAAGCTAGCTTAAGTAACGCCATTTTGCAAGGCATGGAAA
ATACATAACTGAGAATAGAGAAGTTCAGATCAAGGTTAGGAACAGAGAGACAGCAGAATATGGGCCAAAC
AGGATATCTGTGGTAAGCAGTTCCTGCCCCGGCTCAGGGCCAAGAACAGATGGTCCCCAGATGCGGTCCC
GCCCTCAGCAGTTTCTAGAGAACCATCAGATGTTTCCAGGGTGCCCCAAGGACCTGAAATGACCCTGTGC
CTTATTTGAACTAACCAATCAGTTCGCTTCTCGCTTCTGTTCGCGCGCTTCTGCTCCCCGAGCTCAATAA
AAGAGCCCACAACCCCTCACTCGGCGCGCCAGTCCTCCGATAGACTGCGTCGCCCGGGTACCCGTGTATC
CAATAAACCCTCTTGCAGTTGCATCCGACTTGTGGTCTCGCTGTTCCTTGGGAGGGTCTCCTCTGAGTGA
TTGACTACCCGTCAGCGGGGGTCTTTCATGGGTAACAGTTTCTTGAAGTTGGAGAACAACATTCTGAGGG
TAGGAGTCGAATATTAAGTAATCCTGACTCAATTAGCCACTGTTTTGAATCCACATACTCCAATACTCCT
GAAATAGTTCATTATGGACAGCGCAGAAAGAGCTGGGGAGAATTGTGAAATTGTTATCCGCTCACAATTC
CACACAACATACGAGCCGGAAGCATAAAGTGTAAAGCCTGGGGTGCCTAATGAGTGAGCTAACTCACATT
AATTGCGTTGCGCTCACTGCCCGCTTTCCAGTCGGGAAACCTGTCGTGCCAGCTGCATTAATGAATCGGC
CAACGCGCGGGGAGAGGCGGTTTGCGTATTGGGCGCTCTTCCGCTTCCTCGCTCACTGACTCGCTGCGCT
CGGTCGTTCGGCTGCGGCGAGCGGTATCAGCTCACTCAAAGGCGGTAATACGGTTATCCACAGAATCAGG
GGATAACGCAGGAAAGAACATGTGAGCAAAAGGCCAGCAAAAGGCCAGGAACCGTAAAAAGGCCGCGTTG
CTGGCGTTTTTCCATAGGCTCCGCCCCCCTGACGAGCATCACAAAAATCGACGCTCAAGTCAGAGGTGGC
GAAACCCGACAGGACTATAAAGATACCAGGCGTTTCCCCCTGGAAGCTCCCTCGTGCGCTCTCCTGTTCC
GACCCTGCCGCTTACCGGATACCTGTCCGCCTTTCTCCCTTCGGGAAGCGTGGCGCTTTCTCATAGCTCA
CGCTGTAGGTATCTCAGTTCGGTGTAGGTCGTTCGCTCCAAGCTGGGCTGTGTGCACGAACCCCCCGTTC
AGCCCGACCGCTGCGCCTTATCCGGTAACTATCGTCTTGAGTCCAACCCGGTAAGACACGACTTATCGCC
ACTGGCAGCAGCCACTGGTAACAGGATTAGCAGAGCGAGGTATGTAGGCGGTGCTACAGAGTTCTTGAAG
TGGTGGCCTAACTACGGCTACACTAGAAGAACAGTATTTGGTATCTGCGCTCTGCTGAAGCCAGTTACCT
TCGGAAAAAGAGTTGGTAGCTCTTGATCCGGCAAACAAACCACCGCTGGTAGCGGTGGTTTTTTTGTTTG
CAAGCAGCAGATTACGCGCAGAAAAAAAGGATCTCAAGAAGATCCTTTGATCTTTTCTACGGGGTCTGAC
GCTCAGTGGAACGAAAACTCACGTTAAGGGATTTTGGTCATGAGATTATCAAAAAGGATCTTCACCTAGA
TCCTTTTAAATTAAAAATGAAGTTTTAAATCAATCTAAAGTATATATGAGTAAACTTGGTCTGACAGTTA
CCAATGCTTAATCAGTGAGGCACCTATCTCAGCGATCTGTCTATTTCGTTCATCCATAGTTGCCTGACTC
CCCGTCGTGTAGATAACTACGATACGGGAGGGCTTACCATCTGGCCCCAGTGCTGCAATGATACCGCGAG
ACCCACGCTCACCGGCTCCAGATTTATCAGCAATAAACCAGCCAGCCGGAAGGGCCGAGCGCAGAAGTGG
TCCTGCAACTTTATCCGCCTCCATCCAGTCTATTAATTGTTGCCGGGAAGCTAGAGTAAGTAGTTCGCCA
GTTAATAGTTTGCGCAACGTTGTTGCCATTGCTACAGGCATCGTGGTGTCACGCTCGTCGTTTGGTATGG
CTTCATTCAGCTCCGGTTCCCAACGATCAAGGCGAGTTACATGATCCCCCATGTTGTGCAAAAAAGCGGT
TAGCTCCTTCGGTCCTCCGATCGTTGTCAGAAGTAAGTTGGCCGCAGTGTTATCACTCATGGTTATGGCA
GCACTGCATAATTCTCTTACTGTCATGCCATCCGTAAGATGCTTTTCTGTGACTGGTGAGTACTCAACCA
AGTCATTCTGAGAATAGTGTATGCGGCGACCGAGTTGCTCTTGCCCGGCGTCAATACGGGATAATACCGC
GCCACATAGCAGAACTTTAAAAGTGCTCATCATTGGAAAACGTTCTTCGGGGCGAAAACTCTCAAGGATC
TTACCGCTGTTGAGATCCAGTTCGATGTAACCCACTCGTGCACCCAACTGATCTTCAGCATCTTTTACTT
TCACCAGCGTTTCTGGGTGAGCAAAAACAGGAAGGCAAAATGCCGCAAAAAAGGGAATAAGGGCGACACG
GAAATGTTGAATACTCATACTCTTCCTTTTTCAATATTATTGAAGCATTTATCAGGGTTATTGTCTCATG
AGCGGATACATATTTGAATGTATTTAGAAAAATAAACAAATAGGGGTTCCGCGCACATTTCCCCGAAAAG
TGCCACCTGACGTCTAAGAAACCATTATTATCATGACATTAACCTATAAAAATAGGCGTATCACGAGGCC
CTTTCGTCTCGCGCGTTTCGGTGATGACGGTGAAAACCTCTGACACATGCAGCTCCCGGAGACGGTCACA
GCTTGTCTGTAAGCGGATGCCGGGAGCAGACAAGCCCGTCAGGGCGCGTCAGCGGGTGTTGGCGGGTGTC
GGGGCTGGCTTAACTATGCGGCATCAGAGCAGATTGTACTGAGAGTGCACCATATGCGGTGTGAAATACC
GCACAGATGCGTAAGGAGAAAATACCGCATCAGGCGCCATTCGCCATTCAGGCTGCGCAACTGTTGGGAA
GGGCGATCGGTGCGGGCCTCTTCGCTATTACGCCAGCTGGCGAAAGGGGGATGTGCTGCAAGGCGATTAA
GTTGGGTAACGCCAGGGTTTTCCCAGTCACGACGTTGTAAAACGACGGCGCAAGGAATGGTGCATGCAAG
GAGATGGCGCCCAACAGTCCCCCGGCCACGGGGCCTGCCACCATACCCACGCCGAAACAAGCGCTCATGA
GCCCGAAGTGGCGAGCCCGATCTTCCCCATCGGTGATGTCGGCGATATAGGCGCCAGCAACCGCACCTGT
GGCGCCGGTGATGCCGGCCACGATGCGTCCGGCGTAGAGGCGATTAGTCCAATTTGTTAAAGACAGGATA
TCAGTGGTCCAGGCTCTAGTTTTGACTCAACAATATCACCAGCTGAAGCCTATAGAGTACGAGCCATAGA
TAAAATAAAAGATTTTATTTAGTCTCCAGAAAAAGGGGGG
