>Addgene plasmid #26986 | MIG(F)-RelA | addgene partial sequence | sequence record 33198 | 26986 with mRelA-F2
ACTAGAGTTTAGCAGCTCCTGAACCAGGGTGTGTCCATGTCTCACTCCACAGCTGAGCCCATGCTGATGG
AGTACCCTGAAGCTATAACTCGCCTGGTGACAGGGTCCCAGAGGCCCCCTGACCCAGCTCCCACACCCCT
GGGGACCTCGGGGCTTCCCAATGGTCTCTCCGGAGATGAAGACTTCTCCTCCATTGCGGACATGGACTTC
TCTGCTCTTTTGAGTCAGATCAGCTCCTAAGAATTCCGCCCCCCCCCCC
