>Addgene plasmid #26986 | MIG(F)-RelA | addgene partial sequence | sequence record 33199 | 26986 with hRelA-F (GCAGCTGCAGTTTGATGATG)
CTGGCACAGCACAGAACCCAGGAGTGTTCACAGACCTGGCATCTGTGGACAACTCAGAGTTTCAGCAGCT
CCTGAACCAGGGNTGTGTCCATGTCTCACTCCACAGCTGAGCCCATGCTGATGGAGTACCCTGAAGCTAT
AACTCGCCTGGTGACAGGGTCCCAGAGGCCCCCTGACCCAGCTCCCACACCCCTGGGGACCTCGGGGCTT
CCCAATGGTCTCTCCGGAGATGAAGACTTCTCCTCCATTGCGGACATGGACTTCTCTGCTCTTTTGAGTC
AGATCAGCTCCTAAGAATTCCGCCCCCCCCCCC
